Addgene plasmid #153220: pAGM38869
Purpose: Level 0 Arabidopsis U6-promoter vector
Depositing lab: Sylvestre Marillonnet. Depositing organization: Leibniz Institute of Plant Biochemistry (IPB). Publication: High-efficiency genome editing in plants mediated by a Cas9 gene containing multiple introns. Grutzner R, Martin P, Horn C, Mortensen S, Cram EJ, Lee-Parsons CWT, Stuttmann J, Marillonnet S. Plant Commun. 2020 Nov 23;2(2):100135. doi: 10.1016/j.xplc.2020.100135. eCollection 2021 Mar 8. PubMed 33898975.
Backbone
  Vector backbone: pAGM9121
  Backbone manufacturer: Marillonnet, IPB
  Backbone size w/o insert (bp): 2069
  Vector type: Synthetic Biology
Growth in bacteria
  Bacterial resistance: Spectinomycin, 50 μg/mL
  Growth temperature: 37°C
  Growth strain: DH5alpha ; DH10B
  Copy number: High Copy
Gene/Insert
  Gene/Insert name: Arabidopsis U6 snRNA promoter
  Species: A. thaliana (mustard weed)
  Insert size (bp): 97
  Cloning method: Restriction Enzyme; 5′ cloning site Unknown (unknown if destroyed)
Terms and licenses: Academic/Nonprofit Terms; Industry Terms: Not Available to Industry
Depositor comments: Please visit https://www.biorxiv.org/content/10.1101/2020.04.03.023036v1 for bioRxiv preprint.
How to cite: pAGM38869 was a gift from Sylvestre Marillonnet (Addgene plasmid # 153220 ; http://n2t.net/addgene:153220 ; RRID:Addgene_153220)
