[The description below was written by a language model from this plasmid's Addgene catalogue record and pLannotate feature annotations shown in this document.]
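Description:
pAGM38869 is a small, high-copy bacterial cloning plasmid that serves as a Level 0 part vector for modular synthetic-biology assembly, carrying an Arabidopsis thaliana U6 snRNA promoter as its stored module. It is built on the pAGM9121 backbone (about 2.1 kb), and the full sequenced plasmid is 2,166 nt, consistent with the recorded 97 bp insert. Propagation in E. coli relies on a ColE1/pMB1/pUC-type origin, and selection is by spectinomycin through an aadA aminoglycoside adenylyltransferase gene. The annotation also picks up a fragment of the class 1 integron Pc promoter and a short remnant of a gentamicin acetyltransferase gene just upstream of aadA. These look like leftovers of the integron-derived cassette from which the marker originates, and the Pc element plausibly drives aadA expression. The gentamicin fragment is too short to be expected to confer resistance.

The payload is the U6 promoter, of which the automated annotation recognises only a short fragment matching the consensus of the Arabidopsis U6 snRNA genes. U6 promoters are transcribed by RNA polymerase III and are the standard choice for producing small, uncapped, non-polyadenylated RNAs with defined ends, notably single guide RNAs for CRISPR/Cas9. The plasmid contains no guide scaffold, Cas9 gene, plant selection marker or T-DNA borders in the annotated features, so it is not itself a plant expression vector. Instead it is a promoter part to be combined with other modules into guide RNA transcription units in higher-level constructs. The associated work concerns high-efficiency plant genome editing with an intron-containing Cas9 gene. The record does not state the flanking cloning sites or fusion overhangs used for assembly.
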