Features (pLannotate 1.2.2; 5 found; start..end, strand, type, name):
     35..58      +  promoter       Pc promoter (fragment): intI1 (promoter lies within the coding sequence); class 1 integron promoter
    234..290     +  CDS            GmR (fragment): gentamycin acetyltransferase; aacC1; confers resistance to gentamycin
    301..1088    +  CDS            SmR (fragment): aminoglycoside adenylyltransferase (Murphy, 1985); aadA; confers resistance to spectinomycin and streptomycin
   1429..2017    +  rep_origin     ori: high-copy-number ColE1/pMB1/pBR322/pUC origin of replication
   2094..2110    +  promoter       AtU6 promoter (fragment): consensus promoter from the three Arabidopsis U6 snRNA genes (Waibel and Filipowicz, 1990; Nekrasov et al., 2013)
>Addgene plasmid #153220 | pAGM38869 | addgene full sequence | sequence record 308817 | Addgene NGS Result
CGAGACCACGAAGTGCCGAGGCACGAACCCAGTGGACATAAGCCTGTTCGGTTCGTAAGCTGTAATGCAA
GTAGCGTATGCGCTCACGCAACTGGTCCAGAACCTTGACCGAACGCAGCGGTGGTAACGGCGCAGTGGCG
GTTTTCATGGCTTGTTATGACTGTTTTTTTGGGGTACAGTCTATGCCTCGGGCATCCAAGCAGCAAGCGC
GTTACGCCGTGGGTCGATGTTTGATGTTATGGAGCAGCAACGATGTTACGCAGCAGGGCAGTCGCCCTAA
AACAAAGTTAAACATCATGGGGGAAGCGGTGATCGCCGAAGTATCGACTCAACTATCAGAGGTAGTTGGC
GTCATCGAGCGCCATCTCGAACCGACGTTGCTGGCCGTACATTTGTACGGCTCCGCAGTGGATGGCGGCC
TGAAGCCACACAGCGATATTGATTTGCTGGTTACGGTGACCGTAAGGCTTGATGAAACAACGCGGCGAGC
TTTGATCAACGACCTTTTGGAAACTTCGGCTTCCCCTGGAGAGAGCGAGATTCTCCGCGCTGTAGAAGTC
ACCATTGTTGTGCACGACGACATCATTCCGTGGCGTTATCCAGCTAAGCGCGAACTGCAATTTGGAGAAT
GGCAGCGCAATGACATTCTTGCAGGTATCTTCGAGCCAGCCACGATCGACATTGATCTGGCTATCTTGCT
GACAAAAGCAAGAGAACATAGCGTTGCCTTGGTAGGTCCAGCGGCGGAGGAACTCTTTGATCCGGTTCCT
GAACAGGATCTATTTGAGGCGCTAAATGAAACCTTAACGCTATGGAACTCGCCGCCCGACTGGGCTGGCG
ATGAGCGAAATGTAGTGCTTACGTTGTCCCGCATTTGGTACAGCGCAGTAACCGGCAAAATCGCGCCGAA
GGATGTCGCTGCCGACTGGGCAATGGAGCGCCTGCCGGCCCAGTATCAGCCCGTCATACTTGAAGCTAGA
CAGGCTTATCTTGGACAAGAAGAAGATCGCTTGGCCTCGCGCGCAGATCAGTTGGAAGAATTTGTCCATT
ACGTGAAAGGCGAGATCACCAAGGTAGTCGGCAAATAATGTCTAGCTAGAAATTCGTTCAAGCCGACGCC
GCTTCGCGGCGCGGCTTAACTCAAGCGTTAGATGCACTAAGCACATAATTGCTCACAGCCAAACTATCAG
GTCAAGTCTGCTTTTATTATTTTTAAGCGTGCATAATAAGCCCTACACAAATTGGGAGATATATCATGCT
GTCAGACCAAGTTTACTCATATATACTTTAGATTGATTTAAAACTTCATTTTTAATTTAAAAGGATCTAG
GTGAAGATCCTTTTTGATAATCTCATGACCAAAATCCCTTAACGTGAGTTTTCGTTCCACTGAGCGTCAG
ACCCCGTAGAAAAGATCAAAGGATCTTCTTGAGATCCTTTTTTTCTGCGCGTAATCTGCTGCTTGCAAAC
AAAAAAACCACCGCTACCAGCGGTGGTTTGTTTGCCGGATCAAGAGCTACCAACTCTTTTTCCGAAGGTA
ACTGGCTTCAGCAGAGCGCAGATACCAAATACTGTTCTTCTAGTGTAGCCGTAGTTAGGCCACCACTTCA
AGAACTCTGTAGCACCGCCTACATACCTCGCTCTGCTAATCCTGTTACCAGTGGCTGCTGCCAGTGGCGA
TAAGTCGTGTCTTACCGGGTTGGACTCAAGACGATAGTTACCGGATAAGGCGCAGCGGTCGGGCTGAACG
GGGGGTTCGTGCACACAGCCCAGCTTGGAGCGAACGACCTACACCGAACTGAGATACCTACAGCGTGAGC
TATGAGAAAGCGCCACGCTTCCCGAAGGGAGAAAGGCGGACAGGTATCCGGTAAGCGGCAGGGTCGGAAC
AGGAGAGCGCACGAGGGAGCTTCCAGGGGGAAACGCCTGGTATCTTTATAGTCCTGTCGGGTTTCGCCAC
CTCTGACTTGAGCGTCGATTTTTGTGATGCTCGTCAGGGGGGCGGAGCCTATGGAAAAACGCCAGCAACG
CGGCCTTTTTACGGTTCCTGCACTCTGTGGTCTCAGGAGGCCCATTTAAGTTGAAAACAATCTTCAAAAG
TCCCACATCGCTTAGATAAGAAAACGAAGCTGAGTTTATATACAGCTAGAGTCGAAGTAGTGATTG
